>Addgene plasmid #79491 | pENTR221-IL6.Pro | addgene full sequence | sequence record 178176 | Addgene NGS Result
CTTTCCTGCGTTATCCCCTGATTCTGTGGATAACCGTATTACCGCCTTTGAGTGAGCTGATACCGCTCGC
CGCAGCCGAACGACCGAGCGCAGCGAGTCAGTGAGCGAGGAAGCGGAAGAGCGCCCAATACGCAAACCGC
CTCTCCCCGCGCGTTGGCCGATTCATTAATGCAGCTGGCACGACAGGTTTCCCGACTGGAAAGCGGGCAG
TGAGCGCAACGCAATTAATACGCGTACCGCTAGCCAGGAAGAGTTTGTAGAAACGCAAAAAGGCCATCCG
TCAGGATGGCCTTCTGCTTAGTTTGATGCCTGGCAGTTTATGGCGGGCGTCCTGCCCGCCACCCTCCGGG
CCGTTGCTTCACAACGTTCAAATCCGCTCCCGGCGGATTTGTCCTACTCAGGAGAGCGTTCACCGACAAA
CAACAGATAAAACGAAAGGCCCAGTCTTCCGACTGAGCCTTTCGTTTTATTTGATGCCTGGCAGTTCCCT
ACTCTCGCGTTAACGCTAGCATGGATGTTTTCCCAGTCACGACGTTGTAAAACGACGGCCAGTCTTAAGC
TCGGGCCCCAAATAATGATTTTATTTTGACTGATAGTGACCTGTTCGTTGCAACAAATTGATGAGCAATG
CTTTTTTATAATGCCAACTTTGTACAAAAAAGCAGGCTTACTTAAGACAGGAGAGCACTAAAAATGAAAC
CATCCAGCCATCCTCCCCCATTTTCATTTTCACACCAAAGAATCCCACCGCGGCAGAGGACCACCGTCTC
TGTTTAGACAATCGGTGAAGAATGGATGACCTCACTTTCCCCAACAGGCGGGTCCTGAAATGTTATGCAC
GAAACAAAACTTGAGTAAATGCCCAACAGAGGTCACTGTTTTATCGATCTTGAAGAGATCTCTTCTTAGC
AAAGCAAAGAAACCGATTGTGAAGGTAACACCATGTTTGGTAAATAAGTGTTTTGGTGTTGTGCAAGGGT
CTGGTTTCAGCCTGAAGCCATCTCAGAGCTGTCTGGGTCTCTGGAGACTGGAGGGACAACCTAGTCTAGA
GCCCATTTGCATGAGACCAAGGATCCTCCTGCAAGAGACACCATCCTGAGGGAAGAGGGCTTCTGAACCA
GCTTGACCCAATAAGAAATTCTTGGGTGCCGACGCGGAAGCAGATTCAGAGCCTAGAGCCGTGCCTGCGT
CCGTAGTTTCCTTCTAGCTTCTTTTGATTTCAAATCAAGACTTACAGGGAGAGGGAGCGATAAACACAAA
CTCTGCAAGATGCCACAAGGTCCTCCTTTGACATCCCCAACAAAGAGGTGAGTAGTATTCTCCCCCTTTC
TGCCCTGAACCAAGTGGGCTTCAGTAATTTCAGGGCTCCAGGAGACCTGGGGCCCATGCAGGTGCCCCAG
TGAAACAGTGGTGAAGAGACTCAGTGGCAATGGGGAGAGCACTGGCAGCACAAGGCAAACCTCTGGCACA
GAGAGCAAAGTCCTCACTGGGAGGATTCCCAAGGGGTCACTTGGGAGAGGGCAGGGCAGCAGCCAACCTC
CTCTAAGTGGGCTGAAGCAGGTGAAGAAAGTGGCAGAAGCCACGCGGTGGCAAAAAGGAGTCACACACTC
CACCTGGAGACGCCTTGAAGTAACTGCACGAAATTTGAGGATGGCCAGGCAGTTCTACAACAGCCGCTCA
CAGGGAGAGCCAGAACACAGAAGAACTCAGATGACTGGTAGTATTACCTTCTTCATAATCCCAGGCTTGG
GGGGCTGCGATGGAGTCAGAGGAAACTCAGTTCAGAACATCTTTGGTTTTTACAAATACAAATTAACTGG
AACGCTAAATTCTAGCCTGTTAATCTGGTCACTGAAAAAAAATTTTTTTTTTTTCAAAAAACATAGCTTT
AGCTTATTTTTTTTCTCTTTGTAAAACTTCGTGCATGACTTCAGCTTTACTCTTTGTCAAGACATGCCAA
AGTGCTGAGTCACTAATAAAAGAAAAAAAGAAAGTAAAGGAAGAGTGGTTCTGCTTCTTAGCGCTAGCCT
CAATGACGACCTAAGCTGCACTTTTCCCCCTAGTTGTGTCTTGCCATGCTAAAGGACGTCACATTGCACA
ATCTTAATAAGGTTTCCAATCAGCCCCACCCGCTCTGGCCCCACCCTCACCCTCCAACAAAGATTTATCA
AATGTGGGATTTTCCCATGAGTCTCAATATTAGAGTCTCAACCCCCAATAAATATAGGACTGGAGATGTC
TGAGGCTCATTCTGCCCTCGAGCCCACCGGGAACGAAAGAGAAGCTCTATCTCCCCTCCAGGAGCCCAGC
TACAACTTTGTATACAAAAGTTGAACGAGAAACGTAAAATGATATAAATATCAATATATTAAATTAGATT
TTGCATAAAAAACAGACTACATAATACTGTAAAACACAACATATCCAGTCACTATGAATCAACTACTTAG
ATGGTATTAGTGACCTGTACTGCAGGGCGGCCGCGATATCCCCTATAGTGAGTCGTATTACATGGTCATA
GCTGTTTCCTGGCAGCTCTGGCCCGTGTCTCAAAATCTCTGATGTTACATTGCACAAGATAAAAATATAT
CATCATGAACAATAAAACTGTCTGCTTACATAAACAGTAATACAAGGGGTGTTATGAGCCATATTCAACG
GGAAACGTCGAGGCCGCGATTAAATTCCAACATGGATGCTGATTTATATGGGTATAAATGGGCTCGCGAT
AATGTCGGGCAATCAGGTGCGACAATCTATCGCTTGTATGGGAAGCCCGATGCGCCAGAGTTGTTTCTGA
AACATGGCAAAGGTAGCGTTGCCAATGATGTTACAGATGAGATGGTCAGACTAAACTGGCTGACGGAATT
TATGCCTCTTCCGACCATCAAGCATTTTATCCGTACTCCTGATGATGCATGGTTACTCACCACTGCGATC
CCCGGAAAAACAGCATTCCAGGTATTAGAAGAATATCCTGATTCAGGTGAAAATATTGTTGATGCGCTGG
CAGTGTTCCTGCGCCGGTTGCATTCGATTCCTGTTTGTAATTGTCCTTTTAACAGCGATCGCGTATTTCG
TCTCGCTCAGGCGCAATCACGAATGAATAACGGTTTGGTTGATGCGAGTGATTTTGATGACGAGCGTAAT
GGCTGGCCTGTTGAACAAGTCTGGAAAGAAATGCATAAACTTTTGCCATTCTCACCGGATTCAGTCGTCA
CTCATGGTGATTTCTCACTTGATAACCTTATTTTTGACGAGGGGAAATTAATAGGTTGTATTGATGTTGG
ACGAGTCGGAATCGCAGACCGATACCAGGATCTTGCCATCCTATGGAACTGCCTCGGTGAGTTTTCTCCT
TCATTACAGAAACGGCTTTTTCAAAAATATGGTATTGATAATCCTGATATGAATAAATTGCAGTTTCATT
TGATGCTCGATGAGTTTTTCTAATCAGAATTGGTTAATTGGTTGTAACACTGGCAGAGCATTACGCTGAC
TTGACGGGACGGCGCAAGCTCATGACCAAAATCCCTTAACGTGAGTTACGCGTCGTTCCACTGAGCGTCA
GACCCCGTAGAAAAGATCAAAGGATCTTCTTGAGATCCTTTTTTTCTGCGCGTAATCTGCTGCTTGCAAA
CAAAAAAACCACCGCTACCAGCGGTGGTTTGTTTGCCGGATCAAGAGCTACCAACTCTTTTTCCGAAGGT
AACTGGCTTCAGCAGAGCGCAGATACCAAATACTGTTCTTCTAGTGTAGCCGTAGTTAGGCCACCACTTC
AAGAACTCTGTAGCACCGCCTACATACCTCGCTCTGCTAATCCTGTTACCAGTGGCTGCTGCCAGTGGCG
ATAAGTCGTGTCTTACCGGGTTGGACTCAAGACGATAGTTACCGGATAAGGCGCAGCGGTCGGGCTGAAC
GGGGGGTTCGTGCACACAGCCCAGCTTGGAGCGAACGACCTACACCGAACTGAGATACCTACAGCGTGAG
CTATGAGAAAGCGCCACGCTTCCCGAAGGGAGAAAGGCGGACAGGTATCCGGTAAGCGGCAGGGTCGGAA
CAGGAGAGCGCACGAGGGAGCTTCCAGGGGGAAACGCCTGGTATCTTTATAGTCCTGTCGGGTTTCGCCA
CCTCTGACTTGAGCGTCGATTTTTGTGATGCTCGTCAGGGGGGCGGAGCCTATGGAAAAACGCCAGCAAC
GCGGCCTTTTTACGGTTCCTGGCCTTTTGCTGGCCTTTTGCTCACATGTT
Features (pLannotate 1.2.2; 9 found; start..end, strand, type, name):
    121..213     +  CDS            lacI (fragment): lac repressor; lacI; The lac repressor binds to the lac operator to inhibit transcription in E. coli. This inhibition can be relieved by adding lactose or isopropyl-β-D-thiogalactopyranoside (IPTG).
    268..295     -  terminator     rrnB T2 terminator: transcription terminator T2 from the E. coli rrnB gene
    427..470     +  terminator     rrnB T1 terminator: Escherichia coli rrnB; transcription terminator T1 from the E. coli rrnB gene
    517..553     -  CDS            lacZα (fragment): LacZα fragment of β-galactosidase; lacZ fragment
    569..668     +  protein_bind   attL1: mutant version of attL; recombination site for the Gateway® LR reaction LR Clonase™
   2313..2436    +  protein_bind   attR5: mutant version of attR; recombination site for the Gateway® LR reaction LR Clonase™
   2492..2510    -  promoter       T7 promoter: promoter for bacteriophage T7 RNA polymerase
   2644..3453    +  CDS            KanR: aminoglycoside phosphotransferase; aph(3')-Ia; confers resistance to kanamycin in bacteria or G418 (Geneticin®) in eukaryotes
   3600..4188    +  rep_origin     ori: high-copy-number ColE1/pMB1/pBR322/pUC origin of replication
