[The description below was written by a language model from this plasmid's Addgene catalogue record and pLannotate feature annotations shown in this document.]
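Description:
pENTR221-IL6.Pro is a MultiSite Gateway entry clone of about 4.25 kb, derived from the donor vector pDONR221-P1P5r by recombining in a human IL6 promoter fragment. It is a purely bacterial cloning intermediate, maintained in E. coli at high copy through a ColE1/pUC-type origin and selected with kanamycin via an aminoglycoside phosphotransferase (KanR) gene. The total size is smaller than the empty donor backbone, as expected when the Gateway reaction replaces the donor's counter-selection cassette with the shorter insert.

The payload is a roughly 1.6 kb segment listed as the IL6 promoter (species given as human and synthetic), lying between an attL1 site and an attR5 site. The promoter itself is not annotated in the feature table, but the gap between the two recombination sites matches the stated insert size. The rrnB T1 and T2 terminators sit upstream of attL1 and insulate the insert from read-through transcription from the backbone, while a T7 promoter lies just beyond attR5. The short lacI and lacZα fragments are backbone remnants around the M13 primer sites used for sequencing, not functional genes.

The attL1/attR5 pairing defines this plasmid as the first fragment in a two-fragment MultiSite Gateway LR reaction. Combined with a second entry clone carrying the complementary att sites (typically a coding sequence or reporter) and a destination vector, LR Clonase assembles the pieces in a fixed order and orientation, placing the downstream element under IL6 promoter control. The clone belongs to a modular platform for the rapid assembly of complex, stably expressed transgenes. The record does not specify particular partner clones or destination vectors.
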