Addgene plasmid #79491: pENTR221-IL6.Pro
Purpose: MultiSite Gateway entry clones, first fragment, (attL1, attR5) Human IL6 promoter
Depositing lab: Peter Jon Nelson. Depositing organization: Klinikum der Ludwig Maximilians-Universitaet Muenchen. Publication: A vector platform for the rapid and efficient engineering of stable complex transgenes. Jackel C, Nogueira MS, Ehni N, Kraus C, Ranke J, Dohmann M, Noessner E, Nelson PJ. Sci Rep. 2016 Oct 3;6:34365. doi: 10.1038/srep34365. PubMed 27694838.
Backbone
  Vector backbone: pDONR221-P1P5r
  Backbone manufacturer: Thermo Scientific
  Backbone size w/o insert (bp): 4765
  Total vector size (bp): 4250
  Modifications to backbone: Gateway cloned IL6 Promoter Insert
  Vector type: Multisite Gateway Entry Clone
Growth in bacteria
  Bacterial resistance: Kanamycin, 50 μg/mL
  Growth temperature: 37°C
  Growth strain: DH5alpha
  Copy number: High Copy
Gene/Insert
  Gene/Insert name: Il6 Promoter
  Species: H. sapiens (human), Synthetic
  Insert size (bp): 1640
  Entrez Gene: IL6 (a.k.a. BSF-2, BSF2, CDF, HGF, HSF, IFN-beta-2, IFNB2, IL-6)
  Promoter: IL6 Promoter
  Cloning method: Gateway Cloning
  Sequencing primers: 5′ M13-FW; 3′ M13-RV
Terms and licenses: Academic/Nonprofit Terms; Industry Terms: Not Available to Industry
Depositor comments: Multisite Gateway Entry Clone for human IL6 Promoter. First Fragment for 2 Fragment MultiSite Gateway LR reaction.
How to cite: pENTR221-IL6.Pro was a gift from Peter Jon Nelson (Addgene plasmid # 79491 ; http://n2t.net/addgene:79491 ; RRID:Addgene_79491)
